>Addgene plasmid | AAV pCAG-FLEX-mScarlet-WPRE Sequencing Result | analyzer sequence | sequence record 190985
GGCCGGGGAGGGCTCGGGGGAGGGGCGCGGCGGCCCCCGGAGCGCCGGCGGCTGTCGAGGCGCGGCGAGC
CGCAGCCATTGCCTTTTATGGTAATCGTGCGAGAGGGCGCAGGGACTTCCTTTGTCCCAAATCTGTGCGG
AGCCGAAATCTGGGAGGCGCCGCCGCACCCCCTCTAGCGGGCGCGGGGCGAAGCGGTGCGGCGCCGGCAG
GAAGGAAATGGGCGGGGAGGGCCTTCGTGCGTCGCCGCGCCGCCGTCCCCTTCTCCCTCTCCAGCCTCGG
GGCTGTCCGCGGGGGGACGGCTGCCTTCGGGGGGGACGGGGCAGGGCGGGGTTCGGCTTCTGGCGTGTGA
CCGGCGGCTCTAGAGCCTCTGCTAACCATGTTCATGCCTTCTTCTTTTTCCTACAGCTCCTGGGCAACGT
GCTGGTTATTGTGCTGTCTCATCATTTTGGCAAAGAATTGATTTGATACCGCGGGCCCCGCGTGGACGGT
ACCCTTCAGGTCGACGTCGATAACTTCGTATAGCATACATTATACGAAGTTATCCGAATCGCAATAACTT
CGTATAGGATACTTTATACGAAGTTATTTGGCGCGCCTGACTTGTACAGCTCGTCCATGCCGCCGGTGGA
GTGGCGGCCCTCGGAGCGTTCGTACTGTTCCACCACGGTGTAGTCCTCGTTGTGGGAGGTGATGTCCAAC
TTGCGGTCGACGTTGTAGGCGCCGGGCATCTGCACGGGCTTCTTGGCCTTGTAGGTGGTCTTGAAGTCCG
CCAGGTAGCGGCCGCCGTCCTTCAGGCGCAGGGCCATCTTAATGTCGCCCTTCAGCACGCCGTCCTCGGG
GTACAACCGCTCGGTGGACGCTTCCCAGCCCATTGTCTTCTTCTGCATTACGGGGCCGTCAGGAGGGAAG
TTGGTGCCGCGGAGCTTCACCTTGTAGATCAGGGTGCCGTCCTCCAGGGAGGTGTCCTGGGTCACGGTCA
CGGCGCCGCCGTCCTCGAAGTTCATCACGCGCTCCCACTTGAAGCCCTCGGGGAAGGACTGCTTATAGTA
GTCGGGGATGTCGGCGGGGTGCTTGGTGAAGGCCCTGGAGCCGTACATGAACTGAGGGGACAGGATGTCC
CAGGAGAAGGGCAGGGGGCCACCCTTGGTCACCTTCAGCTTGGCGGTCTGGGTGCCCTCGTAGGGGCGGC
CCTCGCCCTCGCCCTCGATCTCGAACTCGTGGCCGTTCATGGAGCCCTCCATGTGCACCTTGAACCGCAT
GAACTCCTTGATCACTGCCTCGCCCTTGCTCACCATGCCACCGGCCGGCCTTGATAACTTCGTATAATGT
ATGCTATACGAAGTTATCCGAATCGCAATAACTTCGTATAAAGTATCCTATACGAAGTTATCGAAGATCA
TCAAGCTTATCGATAATCAACCTCTGGATTACAAAATTTGTGAAAGATTGACTGGTATTCTTAACTATGT
TGCTCCTTTTACGCTATGTGGATACGCTGCTTTAATGCCTTTGTATCATGCTATTGCTTCCCGTATGGCT
TTCATTTTCTCCTCCTTGTATAAATCCTGGTTGCTGTCTCTTTATGAGGAGTTGTGGCCCGTTGTCAGGC
AACGTGGCGTGGTGTGCACTGTGTTTGCTGACGCAACCCCCACTGGTTGGGGCATTGCCACCACCTGTCA
GCTCCTTTCCGGGACTTTCGCTTTCCCCCTCCCTATTGCCACGGCGGAACTCATCGCCGCCTGCCTTGCC
CGCTGCTGGACAGGGGCTCGGCTGTTGGGCACTGACAATTCCGTGGTGTTGTCGGGGAAATCATCGTCCT
TTCCTTGGCTGCTCGCCTATGTTGCCACCTGGATTCTGCGCGGGACGTCCTTCTGCTACGTCCCTTCGGC
CCTCAATCCAGCGGACCTTCCTTCCCGCGGCCTGCTGCCGGCTCTGCGGCCTCTTCCGCGTCTTCGCCTT
CGCCCTCAGACGAGTCGGATCTCCCTTTGGGCCGCCTCCCCGCATCGATACCGAGCGCTGCTCGAGAGAT
CGATCTGCCTCGACTGTGCCTTCTAGTTGCCAGCCATCTGTTGTTTGCCCCTCCCCCGTGCCTTCCTTGA
CCCTGGAAGGTGCCACTCCCACTGTCCTTTCCTAATAAAATGAGGAAATTGCATCGCATTGTCTGAGTAG
GTGTCATTCTATTCTGGGGGGTGGGGTGGGGCAGGACAGCAAGGGGGAGGATTGGGAAGACAATAGCAGG
CATGCTGGGGACACGTGCGGACCGAGCGGCCGCAGGAACCCCTAGTGATGGAGTTGGCCACTCCCTCTCT
GCGCGCTCGCTCGCTCACTGAGGCCGGGCGACCAAAGGTCGCCCGACGCCCGGGCTTTGCCCGGGCGGCC
TCAGTGAGCGAGCGAGCGCGCAGCTGCCTGCAGGGGCGCCTGATGCGGTATTTTCTCCTTACGCATCTGT
GCGGTATTTCACACCGCATA
[95 nt withheld, positions 2471-2565]
T
[46 nt withheld, positions 2567-2612]
C
[141 nt withheld, positions 2614-2754]
CCTTTGACGTTGGAGTCCACGTTCTTT
[37 nt withheld, positions 2782-2818]
ACTCTATCTCGGGCTATTCTTTTGATTTATAAGGGATTTTGCCGATTTCGGTCTATTGGTTAAAAAATGA
GCTGATTTAACAAAAATTTAACGCGAATTTTAACAAAATATTAACGTTTACAATTTTATGGTGCACTCTC
AGTACAATCTGCTCTGATGCCGCATAGTTAAGCCAGCCCCGACACCCGCCAACACCCGCTGACGCGCCCT
GACGGGCTTGTCTGCTCCCGGCATCCGCTTACAGACAAGCTGTGACCGTCTCCGGGAGCTGCATGTGTCA
GAGGTTTTCACCGTCATCACCGAAACGCGCGAGACGAAAGGGCCTCGTGATACGCCTATTTTTATAGGTT
AATGTCATGATAATAATGGTTTCTTAGACGTCAGGTGGCACTTTTCGGGGAAATGTGCGCGGAACCCCTA
TTTGTTTATTTTTCTAAATACATTCAAATATGTATCCGCTCATGAGACAATAACCCTGATAAATGCTTCA
ATAATATTGAAAAAGGAAGAGTATGAGTATTCAACATTTCCGTGTCGCCCTTATTCCCTTTTTTGCGGCA
TTTTGCCTTCCTGTTTTTGCTCACCCAGAAACGCTGGTGAAAGTAAAAGATGCTGAAGATCAGTTGGGTG
CACGAGTGGGTTACATCGAACTGGATCTCAACAGCGGTAAGATCCTTGAGAGTTTTCGCCCCGAAGAACG
TTTTCCAATGATGAGCACTTTTAAAGTTCTGCTATGTGGCGCGGTATTATCCCGTATTGACGCCGGGCAA
GAGCAACTCGGTCGCCGCATACACTATTCTCAGAATGACTTGGTTGAGTACTCACCAGTCACAGAAAAGC
ATCTTACGGATGGCATGACAGTAAGAGAATTATGCAGTGCTGCCATAACCATGAGTGATAACACTGCGGC
CAACTTACTTCTGACAACGATCGGAGGACCGAAGGAGCTAACCGCTTTTTTGCACAACATGGGGGATCAT
GTAACTCGCCTTGATCGTTGGGAACCGGAGCTGAATGAAGCCATACCAAACGACGAGCGTGACACCACGA
TGCCTGTAGCAATGGCAACAACGTTGCGCAAACTATTAACTGGCGAACTACTTACTCTAGCTTCCCGGCA
ACAATTAATAGACTGGATGGAGGCGGATAAAGTTGCAGGACCACTTCTGCGCTCGGCCCTTCCGGCTGGC
TGGTTTATTGCTGATAAATCTGGAGCCGGTGAGCGTGGGTCTCGCGGTATCATTGCAGCACTGGGGCCAG
ATGGTAAGCCCTCCCGTATCGTAGTTATCTACACGACGGGGAGTCAGGCAACTATGGATGAACGAAATAG
ACAGATCGCTGAGATAGGTGCCTCACTGATTAAGCATTGGTAACTGTCAGACCAAGTTTACTCATATATA
CTTTAGATTGATTTAAAACTTCATTTTTAATTTAAAAGGATCTAGGTGAAGATCCTTTTTGATAATCTCA
TGACCAAAATCCCTTAACGTGAGTTTTCGTTCCACTGAGCGTCAGACCCCGTAGAAAAGATCAAAGGATC
TTCTTGAGATCCTTTTTTTCTGCGCGTAATCTGCTGCTTGCAAACAAAAAAACCACCGCTACCAGCGGTG
GTTTGTTTGCCGGATCAAGAGCTACCAACTCTTTTTCCGAAGGTAACTGGCTTCAGCAGAGCGCAGATAC
CAAATACTGTTCTTCTAGTGTAGCCGTAGTTAGGCCACCACTTCAAGAACTCTGTAGCACCGCCTACATA
CCTCGCTCTGCTAATCCTGTTACCAGTGGCTGCTGCCAGTGGCGATAAGTCGTGTCTTACCGGGTTGGAC
TCAAGACGATAGTTACCGGATAAGGCGCAGCGGTCGGGCTGAACGGGGGGTTCGTGCACACAGCCCAGCT
TGGAGCGAACGACCTACACCGAACTGAGATACCTACAGCGTGAGCTATGAGAAAGCGCCACGCTTCCCGA
AGGGAGAAAGGCGGACAGGTATCCGGTAAGCGGCAGGGTCGGAACAGGAGAGCGCACGAGGGAGCTTCCA
GGGGGAAACGCCTGGTATCTTTATAGTCCTGTCGGGTTTCGCCACCTCTGACTTGAGCGTCGATTTTTGT
GATGCTCGTCAGGGGGGCGGAGCCTATGGAAAAACGCCAGCAACGCGGCCTTTTTACGGTTCCTGGCCTT
TTGCTGGCCTTTTGCTCACATGTCCTGCAGGCAGCTGCGCGCTCGCTCGCTCACTGAGGCCGCCCGGGCG
TCGGGCGACCTTTGGTCGCCCGGCCTCAGTGAGCGAGCGAGCGCGCAGAGAGGGAGTGGCCAACTCCATC
ACTAGGGGTTCCTGCGGCCGCACGCGAAACAATTCTGCAGGAATCTAGTTATTAATAGTAATCAATTACG
GGGTCATTAGTTCATAGCCCATATATGGAGTTCCGCGTTACATAACTTACGGTAAATGGCCCGCCTGGCT
GACCGCCCAACGACCCCCGCCCATTGACGTCAATAATGACGTATGTTCCCATAGTAACGCCAATAGGGAC
TTTCCATTGACGTCAATGGGTGGAGTATTTACGGTAAACTGCCCACTTGGCAGTACATCAAGTGTATCAT
ATGCCAAGTACGCCCCCTATTGACGTCAATGACGGTAAATGGCCCGCCTGGCATTATGCCCAGTACATGA
CCTTATGGGACTTTCCTACTTGGCAGTACATCTACGTATTAGTCATCGCTATTACCATGGTCGAGGTGAG
CCCCACGTTCTGCTTCACTCTCCCCATCTCCCCCCCCTCCCCACCCCCAATTTTGTATTTATTTATTTTT
TAATTATTTTGTGCAGCGATGNN
Features (pLannotate 1.2.2; 20 found; start..end, strand, type, name):
      1..406     +  intron         chimeric intron (fragment): chimera between introns from chicken β-actin and rabbit β-globin
    510..543     +  protein_bind   loxP: Cre-mediated recombination occurs in the 8-bp core sequence (GCATACAT). Cre recombinase
    554..587     +  protein_bind   lox2272: Cre-mediated recombination occurs in the 8-bp core sequence (GGATACTT). lox2272 sites are compatible with each other, but incompatible with loxP or loxN sites (Lee and Saito, 1988). Cre recombinase
    601..1296    -  CDS            mScarlet: mScarlet is a basic (constitutively fluorescent) red fluorescent protein published in 2016, derived from synthetic construct. It has moderate acid sensitivity.
   1314..1347    -  protein_bind   loxP: Cre-mediated recombination occurs in the 8-bp core sequence (GCATACAT). Cre recombinase
   1358..1391    -  protein_bind   lox2272: Cre-mediated recombination occurs in the 8-bp core sequence (GGATACTT). lox2272 sites are compatible with each other, but incompatible with loxP or loxN sites (Lee and Saito, 1988). Cre recombinase
   1415..2003    +  misc_feature   WPRE: woodchuck hepatitis virus posttranscriptional regulatory element
   2044..2251    +  polyA_signal   bGH poly(A) signal: bovine growth hormone polyadenylation signal
   2274..2414    +  repeat_region  AAV2 ITR: inverted terminal repeat of adeno-associated virus serotype 2 inverted
   2419..2470    -  misc_feature   bom (fragment): basis of mobility region from pBR322
   2489..2944    +  rep_origin     f1 ori (sequence partly withheld): f1 bacteriophage origin of replication; arrow indicates direction of (+) strand synthesis
   2945..2994    -  misc_feature   bom (fragment): basis of mobility region from pBR322
   3096..3131    -  CDS            rop (fragment): Rop protein, which maintains plasmids at low copy number; rop
   3226..3330    +  promoter       AmpR promoter: bla
   3331..4191    +  CDS            AmpR: β-lactamase; bla; confers resistance to ampicillin, carbenicillin, and related antibiotics
   4362..4950    +  rep_origin     ori: high-copy-number ColE1/pMB1/pBR322/pUC origin of replication
   5023..5050    +  repeat_region  AAV2 ITR (fragment): inverted terminal repeat of adeno-associated virus serotype 2 inverted
   5079..5106    +  repeat_region  AAV2 ITR (fragment): inverted terminal repeat of adeno-associated virus serotype 2 inverted
   5234..5537    +  enhancer       CMV enhancer: human cytomegalovirus immediate early enhancer
   5539..5639    +  promoter       chicken β-actin promoter (fragment): contains a 21-bp deletion relative to the standard chicken β-actin promoter
